>Addgene plasmid #27939 | pUT1620-HQ858857 | depositor full sequence | sequence record 13213 | Author sequence
CAAATAATGATTTTATTTTGACTGATAGTGACCTGTTCGTTGCAACAAATTGATGAGCAATGCTTTTTTA
TAATGCCAACTTTGTACAAAAAAGCAGGCTCCGCGGCCGCCTTGTTTAACTTTAAGAAGGAGCCCTTCAC
CATGTCTTCTGGAGGAGGAGGAGGAGGAGGAGGAGATCGCCATGGCCCCTACCACCAGCACGGGCACCTC
GGCCGCGGCGAAGGCGCTGATTACGTGTACAGCAGCAGCGACATGGAGAGCTTCTTCTTCAGCCAACCCG
GGGGCGTCGGCATCGGCGGGGGTGGTGGTGGCGTCGTCGGCGCCGGCGGTGCCGACGAGATCATGCCGTA
CTCCAGCATCACGGACTACCTGCAGGGGTTATTGGACCCCTCCGGGCTAGCTCGGCACCTCGACGTGGCG
TGCCCGTCGTCTCAGGACACGGTGGTCAAGCAGGAGCTGTCGGTGGATGTGACGAGCCACGACAGCCAGG
GCACCGGCGGCGTCGCCGGAGAAGGCGTCGCGCAGGCCACGCCGAACTCGTCGGCGTCCTTCTCGTCCAG
CGACGGAGAGGCGGAGGGCGGCAAATCGTCACGCCGGTGCAAGAAGGGTCAGGCGAAGGCGGAGGAGGAG
GACGACAAGGATGAGGAGGATGGAGAGAACTCCAAGAAACCGAACAAGCCCAAGAAGAAAGCTGAGAAGA
GGCAGCGGCAGCCTCGCGTGGCGTTCCTCACCAAGAGCGAGGTTGATCACCTCGAGGACGGCTACCGGTG
GCGCAAGTACGGCCAGAAGGCAGTCAAGAACAGCCCATACCCGAGGAGCTACTACCGGTGCACGACGCCC
AAGTGCGGTGTGAAGAAGCGGGTGGAGCGGTCGTACCAGGACCCCTCCACGGTGATCACCACGTACGAAG
GGCAGCACACGCACCACAGCCCGGCGAGCCTCCGCGGCGGCGGCGGCGGCGTCGGCATCGTCGGAGGGCA
CCACCACCACCACCTCTTCATGCCCGGCGTGCATGGCCTGCCGCCGTCGCACCTCATGCCGGCGGGGTTC
CACCCTGAGCTGATGGGCCTCATGCACCACCACCCGGCCATGGCCGCCGCCGCCGCAAACCCTAGCATGT
ACTTCCCGGGCGTAGCTGCTTCTGCTCCGCCGCCTCCTGCTGTGGCTGGCGGCGGTGCAATGCCGCCCAA
CGATCATCCTCCTCTTCAGCAGCATCACTTCACTGACTACGCCCTGCTGCAAGACCTTTTCCCTTCCACA
ATGCCCAGCAGCAACCCAAAGGGTGGGCGCGCCGACCCAGCTTTCTTGTACAAAGTTGGCATTATAAGAA
AGCATTGCTTATCAATTTGTTGCAACGAACAGGTCACTATCAGTCAAAATAAAATCATTATTTGCCATCC
AGCTGATATCCCCTATAGTGAGTCGTATTACATGGTCATAGCTGTTTCCTGGCAGCTCTGGCCCGTGTCT
CAAAATCTCTGATGTTACATTGCACAAGATAAAAATATATCATCATGAACAATAAAACTGTCTGCTTACA
TAAACAGTAATACAAGGGGTGTTATGAGCCATATTCAACGGGAAACGTCGAGGCCGCGATTAAATTCCAA
CATGGATGCTGATTTATATGGGTATAAATGGGCTCGCGATAATGTCGGGCAATCAGGTGCGACAATCTAT
CGCTTGTATGGGAAGCCCGATGCGCCAGAGTTGTTTCTGAAACATGGCAAAGGTAGCGTTGCCAATGATG
TTACAGATGAGATGGTCAGACTAAACTGGCTGACGGAATTTATGCCTCTTCCGACCATCAAGCATTTTAT
CCGTACTCCTGATGATGCATGGTTACTCACCACTGCGATCCCCGGAAAAACAGCATTCCAGGTATTAGAA
GAATATCCTGATTCAGGTGAAAATATTGTTGATGCGCTGGCAGTGTTCCTGCGCCGGTTGCATTCGATTC
CTGTTTGTAATTGTCCTTTTAACAGCGATCGCGTATTTCGTCTCGCTCAGGCGCAATCACGAATGAATAA
CGGTTTGGTTGATGCGAGTGATTTTGATGACGAGCGTAATGGCTGGCCTGTTGAACAAGTCTGGAAAGAA
ATGCATAAACTTTTGCCATTCTCACCGGATTCAGTCGTCACTCATGGTGATTTCTCACTTGATAACCTTA
TTTTTGACGAGGGGAAATTAATAGGTTGTATTGATGTTGGACGAGTCGGAATCGCAGACCGATACCAGGA
TCTTGCCATCCTATGGAACTGCCTCGGTGAGTTTTCTCCTTCATTACAGAAACGGCTTTTTCAAAAATAT
GGTATTGATAATCCTGATATGAATAAATTGCAGTTTCATTTGATGCTCGATGAGTTTTTCTAATCAGAAT
TGGTTAATTGGTTGTAACACTGGCAGAGCATTACGCTGACTTGACGGGACGGCGCAAGCTCATGACCAAA
ATCCCTTAACGTGAGTTACGCGTCGTTCCACTGAGCGTCAGACCCCGTAGAAAAGATCAAAGGATCTTCT
TGAGATCCTTTTTTTCTGCGCGTAATCTGCTGCTTGCAAACAAAAAAACCACCGCTACCAGCGGTGGTTT
GTTTGCCGGATCAAGAGCTACCAACTCTTTTTCCGAAGGTAACTGGCTTCAGCAGAGCGCAGATACCAAA
TACTGTCCTTCTAGTGTAGCCGTAGTTAGGCCACCACTTCAAGAACTCTGTAGCACCGCCTACATACCTC
GCTCTGCTAATCCTGTTACCAGTGGCTGCTGCCAGTGGCGATAAGTCGTGTCTTACCGGGTTGGACTCAA
GACGATAGTTACCGGATAAGGCGCAGCGGTCGGGCTGAACGGGGGGTTCGTGCACACAGCCCAGCTTGGA
GCGAACGACCTACACCGAACTGAGATACCTACAGCGTGAGCATTGAGAAAGCGCCACGCTTCCCGAAGGG
AGAAAGGCGGACAGGTATCCGGTAAGCGGCAGGGTCGGAACAGGAGAGCGCACGAGGGAGCTTCCAGGGG
GAAACGCCTGGTATCTTTATAGTCCTGTCGGGTTTCGCCACCTCTGACTTGAGCGTCGATTTTTGTGATG
CTCGTCAGGGGGGCGGAGCCTATGGAAAAACGCCAGCAACGCGGCCTTTTTACGGTTCCTGGCCTTTTGC
TGGCCTTTTGCTCACATGTTCTTTCCTGCGTTATCCCCTGATTCTGTGGATAACCGTATTACCGCCTTTG
AGTGAGCTGATACCGCTCGCCGCAGCCGAACGACCGAGCGCAGCGAGTCAGTGAGCGAGGAAGCGGAAGA
GCGCCCAATACGCAAACCGCCTCTCCCCGCGCGTTGGCCGATTCATTAATGCAGCTGGCACGACAGGTTT
CCCGACTGGAAAGCGGGCAGTGAGCGCAACGCAATTAATACGCGTACCGCTAGCCAGGAAGAGTTTGTAG
AAACGCAAAAAGGCCATCCGTCAGGATGGCCTTCTGCTTAGTTTGATGCCTGGCAGTTTATGGCGGGCGT
CCTGCCCGCCACCCTCCGGGCCGTTGCTTCACAACGTTCAAATCCGCTCCCGGCGGATTTGTCCTACTCA
GGAGAGCGTTCACCGACAAACAACAGATAAAACGAAAGGCCCAGTCTTCCGACTGAGCCTTTCGTTTTAT
TTGATGCCTGGCAGTTCCCTACTCTCGCGTTAACGCTAGCATGGATGTTTTCCCAGTCACGACGTTGTAA
AACGACGGCCAGTCTTAAGCTCGGGCCC
Features (pLannotate 1.2.2; 12 found; start..end, strand, type, name):
      1..100     +  protein_bind   attL1: mutant version of attL; recombination site for the Gateway® LR reaction LR Clonase™
    112..132     +  RBS            RBS: efficient ribosome binding site from bacteriophage T7 gene 10 (Olins and Rangwala, 1989)
    484..945     +  CDS            WRKY8 (fragment): WRKY8_ARATH - Experimental evidence at protein level: Swiss-Prot protein existence level 1. Transcription factor. Interacts specifically with the W box (5'-TTGAC[CT]-3'), a frequently occurring stress-responsive cis-acting element. Functions as positive regulator of salt stress response. Binds the W box of LTI78/RD29A stress-response gene and directly regulates its transcription under salt stress. Functions antagonistically with VQ9 to regulate sodium and potassium homeostasis under salt stress by regulating the expression of downstream SOS (SALT OVERLY SENSITIVE) stress-responsive genes. The
    944..960     +  promoter       chicken β-actin promoter (fragment): contains a 21-bp deletion relative to the standard chicken β-actin promoter
   1295..1394    -  protein_bind   attL2: mutant version of attL; recombination site for the Gateway® LR reaction LR Clonase™
   1412..1430    -  promoter       T7 promoter: promoter for bacteriophage T7 RNA polymerase
   1564..2373    +  CDS            KanR: aminoglycoside phosphotransferase; aph(3')-Ia; confers resistance to kanamycin in bacteria or G418 (Geneticin®) in eukaryotes
   2520..3108    +  rep_origin     ori: high-copy-number ColE1/pMB1/pBR322/pUC origin of replication
   3291..3383    +  CDS            lacI (fragment): lac repressor; lacI; The lac repressor binds to the lac operator to inhibit transcription in E. coli. This inhibition can be relieved by adding lactose or isopropyl-β-D-thiogalactopyranoside (IPTG).
   3438..3465    -  terminator     rrnB T2 terminator: transcription terminator T2 from the E. coli rrnB gene
   3597..3640    +  terminator     rrnB T1 terminator: Escherichia coli rrnB; transcription terminator T1 from the E. coli rrnB gene
   3687..3723    -  CDS            lacZα (fragment): LacZα fragment of β-galactosidase; lacZ fragment
