[The description below was written by a language model from this plasmid's Addgene catalogue record and pLannotate feature annotations shown in this document.]
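Description:
pUT1620-HQ858857 is a Gateway entry clone built on the Invitrogen pENTR/SD backbone, carrying the coding sequence of a rice (Oryza sativa) WRKY transcription factor, the product of locus Os01g0626400 / LOC_Os01g43650. The plasmid is propagated in E. coli under kanamycin selection, conferred by an aph(3')-Ia KanR gene. It replicates from a ColE1/pUC-type origin, which the annotation describes as high copy although the catalogue entry lists the plasmid as low copy. The annotated sequence is 3,738 nt, consistent with the stated 2,601 bp backbone plus a 1,137 bp insert. rrnB T1 and T2 terminators lie upstream of the cloning region and help insulate the insert from read-through transcription from the backbone.

The insert sits between attL1 and attL2, the sites that LR Clonase recombines with attR sites to move the open reading frame into a destination vector. Just downstream of attL1 is the bacteriophage T7 gene 10 ribosome binding site characteristic of the SD version of this backbone, which supports translation in bacterial expression vectors after transfer. A T7 promoter lies outside attL2 on the opposite strand. The coding sequence was PCR-amplified from a full-length rice cDNA clone without its stop codon, so it can be fused to C-terminal tags or reporters supplied by the destination vector. The automated annotation marks part of the insert as a fragment resembling Arabidopsis WRKY8, which reflects homology within the conserved W-box-binding WRKY family, not the insert's identity. The very short chicken β-actin promoter, lacI and lacZα fragment hits are most likely incidental matches. The clone belongs to a collection of grass transcription factor ORFs linked to a comparative regulatory genomics resource, and it serves as a source for building expression constructs.
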