Addgene plasmid #27939: pUT1620-HQ858857
Depositing lab: John Gray & Erich Grotewold. Depositing organization: University of Toledo. Publication: GRASSIUS: a platform for comparative regulatory genomics across the grasses. Yilmaz A, Nishiyama MY Jr, Fuentes BG, Souza GM, Janies D, Gray J, Grotewold E. Plant Physiol. 2009 Jan;149(1):171-80. doi: 10.1104/pp.108.128579. Epub 2008 Nov 5. PubMed 18987217.
Backbone
  Vector backbone: pENTR/SD
  Backbone manufacturer: Invitrogen
  Backbone size w/o insert (bp): 2601
  Vector type: Entry vector
Growth in bacteria
  Bacterial resistance: Kanamycin, 50 μg/mL
  Growth temperature: 37°C
  Growth strain: DH5alpha
  Growth instructions: E. coli Top10 (Invitrogen)
  Copy number: Low Copy
Gene/Insert
  Gene/Insert name: WRKY transcription factor encoded by Os01g0626400 LOC_Os01g43650
  Species: Oryza sativa (rice)
  Insert size (bp): 1137
  GenBank ID: HQ858857
  Cloning method: Restriction Enzyme
  Sequencing primers: 5′ M13 For; 3′ M13 Rev
Terms and licenses: Academic/Nonprofit Terms; Industry Terms: Not Available to Industry
Depositor comments: This CDS was amplified using PCR from a full length cDNA template from the OSIIEa, OSIIEb, and OSJNEa thru OSJNEf full length cDNA libraries generated by the Guoliang Wang lab at Ohio State University. The PCR product omitted the stop codon. The PCR product was cloned into a Gateway pENTR/SD entry vector. Further information on this gene may be obtained at www.grassius.org using the Genbank number. (The second half of the plasmid name is the Genbank Number for the sequence of the insert)
How to cite: pUT1620-HQ858857 was a gift from John Gray & Erich Grotewold (Addgene plasmid # 27939 ; http://n2t.net/addgene:27939 ; RRID:Addgene_27939)
