>Addgene plasmid #27939 | pUT1620-HQ858857 | addgene partial sequence | sequence record 34230 | 27939 with M13pUC-fwd
ATGATTTTATTTTGACTGATAGTGACCTGTTCGTTGCAACAAATTGATGAGCAATGCTTTTTTATAATGC
CAACTTTGTACAAAAAAGCAGGCTCCGCGGCCGCCTTGTTTAACTTTAAGAAGGAGCCCTTCACCATGTC
TTCTGGAGGAGGAGGAGGAGGAGGAGGAGATCGCCATGGCCCCTACCACCAGCACGGGCACCTCGGCCGC
GGCGAAGGCGCTGATTACGTGTACAGCAGCAGCGACATGGAGAGCTTCTTCTTCAGCCAACCCGGGGGCG
TCGGCATCGGCGGGGGTGGTGGTGGCGTCGTCGGCGCCGGCGGTGCCGACGAGATCATGCCGTACTCCAG
CATCACGGACTACCTGCAGGGGTTATTGGACCCCTCCGGGCTAGCTCGGCACCTCGACGTGGCGTGCCCG
TCGTCTCAGGACACGGTGGTCAAGCAGGAGCTGTCGGTGGATGTGACGAGCCACGACAGCCAGGGCACCG
GCGGCGTCGCCGGAGAAGGCGTCGCGCAGGCCACGCCGAACTCGTCGGCGTCCTTCTCGTCCAGCGACGG
AGAGGCGGAGGGCGGCAAATCGTCACGCCGGTGCAAGAAGGGTCAGGCGAAGGCGGAGGAGGAGGACGAC
AAGGATGAGGAGGATGGAGAGAACTCCAAGAAACCGAACAAGCCCAAGAAGAAAGCTGAGAAGAGGCAGC
GGCAGCCTCGCGTGGCGTTCCTCACCAAGAGCGAGGTTGATCACCTCGAGGACGGCTACCGGTGGCGCAA
GTACGGCCAGAAGGCAGTCAAGAACAGCCCATACCCGAGGA
